Addgene plasmid #239556: pFUW LAMP1Sig-mCherry
Purpose: Expression and lysosomal localization of mCherry
Depositing lab: Tim Ahfeldt & Joel Blanchard. Depositing organization: Icahn School of Medicine at Mount Sinai. Publication: Genetically encoded and modular subcellular organelle probes reveal dysfunction in lysosomes and mitochondria driven by PRKN knockout. Goldman, C., Kareva, T., Sarrafha, L., Schuldt, B.R., Sahasrabudhe, A., Ahfeldt, T., and Blanchard, J.W. iScience 28 (2025) 10.1016/j.isci.2025.112816.
Backbone
  Vector backbone: pFUW
  Backbone size w/o insert (bp): 9221
  Vector type: Lentiviral
Growth in bacteria
  Bacterial resistance: Ampicillin, 100 μg/mL
  Growth temperature: 37°C
  Growth strain: NEB Stable
  Copy number: High Copy
Gene/Insert
  Gene/Insert name: mCherry
  Species: Discosoma
  Insert size (bp): 816
  Promoter: UbC
  Cloning method: Gibson Cloning
  Sequencing primers: 5′ hUBCpro-F; 3′ WPRE-R
Terms and licenses: Academic/Nonprofit Terms; Industry Terms: Not Available to Industry
How to cite: pFUW LAMP1Sig-mCherry was a gift from Tim Ahfeldt & Joel Blanchard (Addgene plasmid # 239556 ; http://n2t.net/addgene:239556 ; RRID:Addgene_239556)
