[The description below was written by a language model from this plasmid's Addgene catalogue record and pLannotate feature annotations shown in this document.]
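Description:
pFUW LAMP1Sig-mCherry is an HIV-1-based lentiviral transfer plasmid built on the pFUW backbone and designed to express a lysosome-targeted red fluorescent protein in mammalian cells. In bacteria it is maintained through a high-copy ColE1/pUC-type origin and selected with ampicillin via the β-lactamase gene and its native promoter. The catalogue lists a backbone of 9,221 bp plus an 816 bp insert, whereas the annotated full sequence is 8,045 nt; the record does not explain this difference.

The viral portion follows a third-generation style layout. A CMV enhancer/promoter sits upstream of a truncated 5' LTR to drive genomic RNA synthesis in packaging cells. It is followed by the Ψ packaging signal with a gag fragment, the Rev response element for Rev-dependent nuclear export, and the cPPT/CTS, which aids nuclear import of the reverse-transcribed genome. The internal expression cassette uses the human ubiquitin C promoter for constitutive expression. It drives a short fragment of human LAMP1, described in the plasmid name as a signal sequence, placed directly upstream of the mCherry coding sequence from Discosoma. Together these account for the stated insert and direct the fluorophore to lysosomes; mCherry's low acid sensitivity suits that compartment. A WPRE downstream enhances transcript stability and expression. The cassette is closed by a nef fragment, a truncated LTR in the 3' position (labelled by the annotator as a 5' LTR) and a bGH polyadenylation signal.

The construct serves as a genetically encoded lysosomal marker, delivered by lentiviral transduction for stable labelling. It belongs to a modular set of subcellular organelle probes used to study lysosomal and mitochondrial dysfunction.
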