Features (pLannotate 1.2.2; 20 found; start..end, strand, type, name):
     31..83      -  misc_feature   bom (fragment): basis of mobility region from pBR322
    238..617     +  enhancer       CMV enhancer: human cytomegalovirus immediate early enhancer
    618..817     +  promoter       CMV promoter: human cytomegalovirus (CMV) immediate early promoter
    835..1015    +  LTR            5' LTR (truncated): truncated 5' long terminal repeat (LTR) from HIV-1
   1062..1187    +  misc_feature   HIV-1 Ψ: packaging signal of human immunodeficiency virus type 1
   1171..1534    +  CDS            HIV-1 gag (fragment): gag protein from human immunodeficiency virus 1; gag
   1680..1913    +  misc_feature   RRE: The Rev response element (RRE) of HIV-1 allows for Rev-dependent mRNA export from the nucleus to the cytoplasm.
   2290..2390    +  CDS            Rev (fragment): human immunodeficiency virus 1 (HIV-1) Rev protein; rev; enhances nuclear export of unspliced and incompletely spliced viral mRNAs
   2440..2557    +  misc_feature   cPPT/CTS: central polypurine tract and central termination sequence of HIV-1
   2622..3833    +  promoter       UbC promoter: human ubiquitin C promoter
   3864..3948    +  CDS            LAMP1 (fragment): human lysosome-associated membrane glycoprotein 1
   3969..4676    +  CDS            mCherry: mCherry is a basic (constitutively fluorescent) red fluorescent protein published in 2004, derived from Discosoma sp.. It is reported to be a very rapidly-maturing monomer with low acid sensitivity.
   4687..4711    +  misc_feature   MCS (fragment): pBluescript multiple cloning site
   4711..5299    +  misc_feature   WPRE: woodchuck hepatitis virus posttranscriptional regulatory element
   5236..5817    +  CDS            nef (fragment): NEF_HV1H2 - Experimental evidence at protein level: Swiss-Prot protein existence level 1. Extracellular Nef protein targets CD4(+) T-lymphocytes for apoptosis by interacting with CXCR4 surface receptors. From Human immunodeficiency virus type 1 group M subtype B (isolate HXB2) (HIV-1).
   5824..6004    +  LTR            5' LTR (truncated): truncated 5' long terminal repeat (LTR) from HIV-1
   6036..6147    +  polyA_signal   bGH poly(A) signal: bovine growth hormone polyadenylation signal
   6293..6881    -  rep_origin     ori: high-copy-number ColE1/pMB1/pBR322/pUC origin of replication
   7052..7912    -  CDS            AmpR: β-lactamase; bla; confers resistance to ampicillin, carbenicillin, and related antibiotics
   7913..8017    -  promoter       AmpR promoter: bla
>Addgene plasmid #239556 | pFUW LAMP1Sig-mCherry | addgene full sequence | sequence record 477008 | Addgene NGS Result
GTCGACGGATCGGGAGATCTCCCGATCCCCTATGGTGCACTCTCAGTACAATCTGCTCTGATGCCGCATA
GTTAAGCCAGTATCTGCTCCCTGCTTGTGTGTTGGAGGTCGCTGAGTAGTGCGCGAGCAAAATTTAAGCT
ACAACAAGGCAAGGCTTGACCGACAATTGCATGAAGAATCTGCTTAGGGTTAGGCGTTTTGCGCTGCTTC
GCGATGTACGGGCCAGATATACGCGTTGACATTGATTATTGACTAGTTATTAATAGTAATCAATTACGGG
GTCATTAGTTCATAGCCCATATATGGAGTTCCGCGTTACATAACTTACGGTAAATGGCCCGCCTGGCTGA
CCGCCCAACGACCCCCGCCCATTGACGTCAATAATGACGTATGTTCCCATAGTAACGCCAATAGGGACTT
TCCATTGACGTCAATGGGTGGAGTATTTACGGTAAACTGCCCACTTGGCAGTACATCAAGTGTATCATAT
GCCAAGTACGCCCCCTATTGACGTCAATGACGGTAAATGGCCCGCCTGGCATTATGCCCAGTACATGACC
TTATGGGACTTTCCTACTTGGCAGTACATCTACGTATTAGTCATCGCTATTACCATGGTGATGCGGTTTT
GGCAGTACATCAATGGGCGTGGATAGCGGTTTGACTCACGGGGATTTCCAAGTCTCCACCCCATTGACGT
CAATGGGAGTTTGTTTTGGCACCAAAATCAACGGGACTTTCCAAAATGTCGTAACAACTCCGCCCCATTG
ACGCAAATGGGCGGTAGGCGTGTACGGTGGGAGGTCTATATAAGCAGCGCGTTTTGCCTGTACTGGGTCT
CTCTGGTTAGACCAGATCTGAGCCTGGGAGCTCTCTGGCTAACTAGGGAACCCACTGCTTAAGCCTCAAT
AAAGCTTGCCTTGAGTGCTTCAAGTAGTGTGTGCCCGTCTGTTGTGTGACTCTGGTAACTAGAGATCCCT
CAGACCCTTTTAGTCAGTGTGGAAAATCTCTAGCAGTGGCGCCCGAACAGGGACTTGAAAGCGAAAGGGA
AACCAGAGGAGCTCTCTCGACGCAGGACTCGGCTTGCTGAAGCGCGCACGGCAAGAGGCGAGGGGCGGCG
ACTGGTGAGTACGCCAAAAATTTTGACTAGCGGAGGCTAGAAGGAGAGAGATGGGTGCGAGAGCGTCAGT
ATTAAGCGGGGGAGAATTAGATCGCGATGGGAAAAAATTCGGTTAAGGCCAGGGGGAAAGAAAAAATATA
AATTAAAACATATAGTATGGGCAAGCAGGGAGCTAGAACGATTCGCAGTTAATCCTGGCCTGTTAGAAAC
ATCAGAAGGCTGTAGACAAATACTGGGACAGCTACAACCATCCCTTCAGACAGGATCAGAAGAACTTAGA
TCATTATATAATACAGTAGCAACCCTCTATTGTGTGCATCAAAGGATAGAGATAAAAGACACCAAGGAAG
CTTTAGACAAGATAGAGGAAGAGCAAAACAAAAGTAAGACCACCGCACAGCAAGCGGCCGCTGATCTTCA
GACCTGGAGGAGGAGATATGAGGGACAATTGGAGAAGTGAATTATATAAATATAAAGTAGTAAAAATTGA
ACCATTAGGAGTAGCACCCACCAAGGCAAAGAGAAGAGTGGTGCAGAGAGAAAAAAGAGCAGTGGGAATA
GGAGCTTTGTTCCTTGGGTTCTTGGGAGCAGCAGGAAGCACTATGGGCGCAGCGTCAATGACGCTGACGG
TACAGGCCAGACAATTATTGTCTGGTATAGTGCAGCAGCAGAACAATTTGCTGAGGGCTATTGAGGCGCA
ACAGCATCTGTTGCAACTCACAGTCTGGGGCATCAAGCAGCTCCAGGCAAGAATCCTGGCTGTGGAAAGA
TACCTAAAGGATCAACAGCTCCTGGGGATTTGGGGTTGCTCTGGAAAACTCATTTGCACCACTGCTGTGC
CTTGGAATGCTAGTTGGAGTAATAAATCTCTGGAACAGATTTGGAATCACACGACCTGGATGGAGTGGGA
CAGAGAAATTAACAATTACACAAGCTTAATACACTCCTTAATTGAAGAATCGCAAAACCAGCAAGAAAAG
AATGAACAAGAATTATTGGAATTAGATAAATGGGCAAGTTTGTGGAATTGGTTTAACATAACAAATTGGC
TGTGGTATATAAAATTATTCATAATGATAGTAGGAGGCTTGGTAGGTTTAAGAATAGTTTTTGCTGTACT
TTCTATAGTGAATAGAGTTAGGCAGGGATATTCACCATTATCGTTTCAGACCCACCTCCCAACCCCGAGG
GGACCCGACAGGCCCGAAGGAATAGAAGAAGAAGGTGGAGAGAGAGACAGAGACAGATCCATTCGATTAG
TGAACGGATCGGCACTGCGTGCGCCAATTCTGCAGACAAATGGCAGTATTCATCCACAATTTTAAAAGAA
AAGGGGGGATTGGGGGGTACAGTGCAGGGGAAAGAATAGTAGACATAATAGCAACAGACATACAAACTAA
AGAATTACAAAAACAAATTACAAAAATTCAAAATTTTCGGGTTTATTACAGGGACAGCAGAGATCCAGTT
TGGTTAATTAACCCGTGTCGGCTCCAGATCTGGCCTCCGCGCCGGGTTTTGGCGCCTCCCGCGGGCGCCC
CCCTCCTCACGGCGAGCGCTGCCACGTCAGACGAAGGGCGCAGCGAGCGTCCTGATCCTTCCGCCCGGAC
GCTCAGGACAGCGGCCCGCTGCTCATAAGACTCGGCCTTAGAACCCCAGTATCAGCAGAAGGACATTTTA
GGACGGGACTTGGGTGACTCTAGGGCACTGGTTTTCTTTCCAGAGAGCGGAACAGGCGAGGAAAAGTAGT
CCCTTCTCGGCGATTCTGCGGAGGGATCTCCGTGGGGCGGTGAACGCCGATGATTATATAAGGACGCGCC
GGGTGTGGCACAGCTAGTTCCGTCGCAGCCGGGATTTGGGTCGCGGTTCTTGTTTGTGGATCGCTGTGAT
CGTCACTTGGTGAGTAGCGGGCTGCTGGGCTGGCCGGGGCTTTCGTGGCCGCCGGGCCGCTCGGTGGGAC
GGAAGCGTGTGGAGAGACCGCCAAGGGCTGTAGTCTGGGTCCGCGAGCAAGGTTGCCCTGAACTGGGGGT
TGGGGGGAGCGCAGCAAAATGGCGGCTGTTCCCGAGTCTTGAATGGAAGACGCTTGTGAGGCGGGCTGTG
AGGTCGTTGAAACAAGGTGGGGGGCATGGTGGGCGGCAAGAACCCAAGGTCTTGAGGCCTTCGCTAATGC
GGGAAAGCTCTTATTCGGGTGAGATGGGCTGGGGCACCATCTGGGGACCCTGACGTGAAGTTTGTCACTG
ACTGGAGAACTCGGTTTGTCGTCTGTTGCGGGGGCGGCAGTTATGGCGGTGCCGTTGGGCAGTGCACCCG
TACCTTTGGGAGCGCGCGCCCTCGTCGTGTCGTGACGTCACCCGTTCTGTTGGCTTATAATGCAGGGTGG
GGCCACCTGCCGGTAGGTGTGCGGTAGGCTTTTCTCCGTCGCAGGACGCAGGGTTCGGGCCTAGGGTAGG
CTCTCCTGAATCGACAGGCGCCGGACCTCTGGTGAGGGGAGGGATAAGTGAGGCGTCAGTTTCTTTGGTC
GGTTTTATGTACCTATCTTCTTAAGTAGCTGAAGCTCCGGTTTTGAACTATGCGCTCGGGGTTGGCGAGT
GTGTTTTGTGAAGTTTTTTAGGCACCTTTTGAAATGTAATCATTTGGGTCAATATGTAATTTTCAGTGTT
AGACTAGTAAATTGTCCGCTAAATTCTGGCCGTTTTTGGCTTTTTTGTTAGACGAAGCTTGGGCCCGGGA
ATTAATTATTAAGATGGCGGCCCCCGGCAGCGCCCGGCGACCCCTGCTGCTGCTACTGCTGTTGCTGCTG
CTCGGCCTCATGCATTGTGCGTCAGCAGGGGATCCACCGGTCGCCACCATGGTGAGCAAGGGCGAGGAGG
ATAACATGGCCATCATCAAGGAGTTCATGCGCTTCAAGGTGCACATGGAGGGCTCCGTGAACGGCCACGA
GTTCGAGATCGAGGGCGAGGGCGAGGGCCGCCCCTACGAGGGCACCCAGACCGCCAAGCTGAAGGTGACC
AAGGGTGGCCCCCTGCCCTTCGCCTGGGACATCCTGTCCCCTCAGTTCATGTACGGCTCCAAGGCCTACG
TGAAGCACCCCGCCGACATCCCCGACTACTTGAAGCTGTCCTTCCCCGAGGGCTTCAAGTGGGAGCGCGT
GATGAACTTCGAGGACGGCGGCGTGGTGACCGTGACCCAGGACTCCTCCCTGCAGGACGGCGAGTTCATC
TACAAGGTGAAGCTGCGCGGCACCAACTTCCCCTCCGACGGCCCCGTAATGCAGAAGAAGACCATGGGCT
GGGAGGCCTCCTCCGAGCGGATGTACCCCGAGGACGGCGCCCTGAAGGGCGAGATCAAGCAGAGGCTGAA
GCTGAAGGACGGCGGCCACTACGACGCTGAGGTCAAGACCACCTACAAGGCCAAGAAGCCCGTGCAGCTG
CCCGGCGCCTACAACGTCAACATCAAGTTGGACATCACCTCCCACAACGAGGACTACACCATCGTGGAAC
AGTACGAACGCGCCGAGGGCCGCCACTCCACCGGCGGCATGGACGAGCTGTACAAGTAACGGATCCGAAT
TCGATATCAAGCTTATCGATAATCAACCTCTGGATTACAAAATTTGTGAAAGATTGACTGGTATTCTTAA
CTATGTTGCTCCTTTTACGCTATGTGGATACGCTGCTTTAATGCCTTTGTATCATGCTATTGCTTCCCGT
ATGGCTTTCATTTTCTCCTCCTTGTATAAATCCTGGTTGCTGTCTCTTTATGAGGAGTTGTGGCCCGTTG
TCAGGCAACGTGGCGTGGTGTGCACTGTGTTTGCTGACGCAACCCCCACTGGTTGGGGCATTGCCACCAC
CTGTCAGCTCCTTTCCGGGACTTTCGCTTTCCCCCTCCCTATTGCCACGGCGGAACTCATCGCCGCCTGC
CTTGCCCGCTGCTGGACAGGGGCTCGGCTGTTGGGCACTGACAATTCCGTGGTGTTGTCGGGGAAATCAT
CGTCCTTTCCTTGGCTGCTCGCCTGTGTTGCCACCTGGATTCTGCGCGGGACGTCCTTCTGCTACGTCCC
TTCGGCCCTCAATCCAGCGGACCTTCCTTCCCGCGGCCTGCTGCCGGCTCTGCGGCCTCTTCCGCGTCTT
CGCCTTCGCCCTCAGACGAGTCGGATCTCCCTTTGGGCCGCCTCCCCGCATCGATACCGTCGACCTCGAG
ACCTAGAAAAACATGGAGCAATCACAAGTAGCAATACAGCAGCTACCAATGCTGATTGTGCCTGGCTAGA
AGCACAAGAGGAGGAGGAGGTGGGTTTTCCAGTCACACCTCAGGTACCTTTAAGACCAATGACTTACAAG
GCAGCTGTAGATCTTAGCCACTTTTTAAAAGAAAAGGGGGGACTGGAAGGGCTAATTCACTCCCAACGAA
GACAAGATATCCTTGATCTGTGGATCTACCACACACAAGGCTACTTCCCTGATTGGCAGAACTACACACC
AGGGCCAGGGATCAGATATCCACTGACCTTTGGATGGTGCTACAAGCTAGTACCAGTTGAGCAAGAGAAG
GTAGAAGAAGCCAATGAAGGAGAGAACACCCGCTTGTTACACCCTGTGAGCCTGCATGGGATGGATGACC
CGGAGAGAGAAGTATTAGAGTGGAGGTTTGACAGCCGCCTAGCATTTCATCACATGGCCCGAGAGCTGCA
TCCGGACTGTACTGGGTCTCTCTGGTTAGACCAGATCTGAGCCTGGGAGCTCTCTGGCTAACTAGGGAAC
CCACTGCTTAAGCCTCAATAAAGCTTGCCTTGAGTGCTTCAAGTAGTGTGTGCCCGTCTGTTGTGTGACT
CTGGTAACTAGAGATCCCTCAGACCCTTTTAGTCAGTGTGGAAAATCTCTAGCAGGGCCCGTTTAAACCC
GCTGATCAGCCTCGACTGTGCCTTCTAGTTGCCAGCCATCTGTTGTTTGCCCCTCCCCCGTGCCTTCCTT
GACCCTGGAAGGTGCCACTCCCACTGTCCTTTCCTAATAAAATGAGGAAATTGCATCGCATTGTCTGAGT
AGGTGTCATTCTATTCTGGGGGGTGGGGTGGGGCAGGACAGCAAGGGGGAGGATTGGGAAGACAATAGCA
GGCATGTGAGCAAAAGGCCAGCAAAAGGCCAGGAACCGTAAAAAGGCCGCGTTGCTGGCGTTTTTCCATA
GGCTCCGCCCCCCTGACGAGCATCACAAAAATCGACGCTCAAGTCAGAGGTGGCGAAACCCGACAGGACT
ATAAAGATACCAGGCGTTTCCCCCTGGAAGCTCCCTCGTGCGCTCTCCTGTTCCGACCCTGCCGCTTACC
GGATACCTGTCCGCCTTTCTCCCTTCGGGAAGCGTGGCGCTTTCTCATAGCTCACGCTGTAGGTATCTCA
GTTCGGTGTAGGTCGTTCGCTCCAAGCTGGGCTGTGTGCACGAACCCCCCGTTCAGCCCGACCGCTGCGC
CTTATCCGGTAACTATCGTCTTGAGTCCAACCCGGTAAGACACGACTTATCGCCACTGGCAGCAGCCACT
GGTAACAGGATTAGCAGAGCGAGGTATGTAGGCGGTGCTACAGAGTTCTTGAAGTGGTGGCCTAACTACG
GCTACACTAGAAGAACAGTATTTGGTATCTGCGCTCTGCTGAAGCCAGTTACCTTCGGAAAAAGAGTTGG
TAGCTCTTGATCCGGCAAACAAACCACCGCTGGTAGCGGTGGTTTTTTTGTTTGCAAGCAGCAGATTACG
CGCAGAAAAAAAGGATCTCAAGAAGATCCTTTGATCTTTTCTACGGGGTCTGACGCTCAGTGGAACGAAA
ACTCACGTTAAGGGATTTTGGTCATGAGATTATCAAAAAGGATCTTCACCTAGATCCTTTTAAATTAAAA
ATGAAGTTTTAAATCAATCTAAAGTATATATGAGTAAACTTGGTCTGACAGTTACCAATGCTTAATCAGT
GAGGCACCTATCTCAGCGATCTGTCTATTTCGTTCATCCATAGTTGCCTGACTCCCCGTCGTGTAGATAA
CTACGATACGGGAGGGCTTACCATCTGGCCCCAGTGCTGCAATGATACCGCGAGACCCACGCTCACCGGC
TCCAGATTTATCAGCAATAAACCAGCCAGCCGGAAGGGCCGAGCGCAGAAGTGGTCCTGCAACTTTATCC
GCCTCCATCCAGTCTATTAATTGTTGCCGGGAAGCTAGAGTAAGTAGTTCGCCAGTTAATAGTTTGCGCA
ACGTTGTTGCCATTGCTACAGGCATCGTGGTGTCACGCTCGTCGTTTGGTATGGCTTCATTCAGCTCCGG
TTCCCAACGATCAAGGCGAGTTACATGATCCCCCATGTTGTGCAAAAAAGCGGTTAGCTCCTTCGGTCCT
CCGATCGTTGTCAGAAGTAAGTTGGCCGCAGTGTTATCACTCATGGTTATGGCAGCACTGCATAATTCTC
TTACTGTCATGCCATCCGTAAGATGCTTTTCTGTGACTGGTGAGTACTCAACCAAGTCATTCTGAGAATA
GTGTATGCGGCGACCGAGTTGCTCTTGCCCGGCGTCAATACGGGATAATACCGCGCCACATAGCAGAACT
TTAAAAGTGCTCATCATTGGAAAACGTTCTTCGGGGCGAAAACTCTCAAGGATCTTACCGCTGTTGAGAT
CCAGTTCGATGTAACCCACTCGTGCACCCAACTGATCTTCAGCATCTTTTACTTTCACCAGCGTTTCTGG
GTGAGCAAAAACAGGAAGGCAAAATGCCGCAAAAAAGGGAATAAGGGCGACACGGAAATGTTGAATACTC
ATACTCTTCCTTTTTCAATATTATTGAAGCATTTATCAGGGTTATTGTCTCATGAGCGGATACATATTTG
AATGTATTTAGAAAAATAAACAAATAGGGGTTCCGCGCACATTTCCCCGAAAAGTGCCACCTGAC
