>Addgene plasmid #239556 | pFUW LAMP1Sig-mCherry | depositor partial sequence | sequence record 471320 | LAMP1 signal peptide (1-28) and mCherry
ATGGCGGCCCCCGGCAGCGCCCGGCGACCCCTGCTGCTGCTACTGCTGTTGCTGCTGCTCGGCCTCATGC
ATTGTGCGTCAGCAGGGGATCCACCGGTCGCCACCATGGTGAGCAAGGGCGAGGAGGATAACATGGCCAT
CATCAAGGAGTTCATGCGCTTCAAGGTGCACATGGAGGGCTCCGTGAACGGCCACGAGTTCGAGATCGAG
GGCGAGGGCGAGGGCCGCCCCTACGAGGGCACCCAGACCGCCAAGCTGAAGGTGACCAAGGGTGGCCCCC
TGCCCTTCGCCTGGGACATCCTGTCCCCTCAGTTCATGTACGGCTCCAAGGCCTACGTGAAGCACCCCGC
CGACATCCCCGACTACTTGAAGCTGTCCTTCCCCGAGGGCTTCAAGTGGGAGCGCGTGATGAACTTCGAG
GACGGCGGCGTGGTGACCGTGACCCAGGACTCCTCCCTGCAGGACGGCGAGTTCATCTACAAGGTGAAGC
TGCGCGGCACCAACTTCCCCTCCGACGGCCCCGTAATGCAGAAGAAGACCATGGGCTGGGAGGCCTCCTC
CGAGCGGATGTACCCCGAGGACGGCGCCCTGAAGGGCGAGATCAAGCAGAGGCTGAAGCTGAAGGACGGC
GGCCACTACGACGCTGAGGTCAAGACCACCTACAAGGCCAAGAAGCCCGTGCAGCTGCCCGGCGCCTACA
ACGTCAACATCAAGTTGGACATCACCTCCCACAACGAGGACTACACCATCGTGGAACAGTACGAACGCGC
CGAGGGCCGCCACTCCACCGGCGGCATGGACGAGCTGTACAAGTAA
